>Addgene plasmid #173810 | pSaPIPLC His | addgene full sequence | sequence record 341162 | Addgene NGS Result
GTTTGCGTATTGGGCGCCAGGGTGGTTTTTCTTTTCACCAGTGAGACGGGCAACAGCTGATTGCCCTTCA
CCGCCTGGCCCTGAGAGAGTTGCAGCAAGCGGTCCACGCTGGTTTGCCCCAGCAGGCGAAAATCCTGTTT
GATGGTGGTTAACGGCGGGATATAACATGAGCTGTCTTCGGTATCGTCGTATCCCACTACCGAGATATCC
GCACCAACGCGCAGCCCGGACTCGGTAATGGCGCGCATTGCGCCCAGCGCCATCTGATCGTTGGCAACCA
GCATCGCAGTGGGAACGATGCCCTCATTCAGCATTTGCATGGTTTGTTGAAAACCGGACATGGCACTCCA
GTCGCCTTCCCGTTCCGCTATCGGCTGAATTTGATTGCGAGTGAGATATTTATGCCAGCCAGCCAGACGC
AGACGCGCCGAGACAGAACTTAATGGGCCCGCTAACAGCGCGATTTGCTGGTGACCCAATGCGACCAGAT
GCTCCACGCCCAGTCGCGTACCGTCTTCATGGGAGAAAATAATACTGTTGATGGGTGTCTGGTCAGAGAC
ATCAAGAAATAACGCCGGAACATTAGTGCAGGCAGCTTCCACAGCAATGGCATCCTGGTCATCCAGCGGA
TAGTTAATGATCAGCCCACTGACGCGTTGCGCGAGAAGATTGTGCACCGCCGCTTTACAGGCTTCGACGC
CGCTTCGTTCTACCATCGACACCACCACGCTGGCACCCAGTTGATCGGCGCGAGATTTAATCGCCGCGAC
AATTTGCGACGGCGCGTGCAGGGCCAGACTGGAGGTGGCAACGCCAATCAGCAACGACTGTTTGCCCGCC
AGTTGTTGTGCCACGCGGTTGGGAATGTAATTCAGCTCCGCCATCGCCGCTTCCACTTTTTCCCGCGTTT
TCGCAGAAACGTGGCTGGCCTGGTTCACCACGCGGGAAACGGTCTGATAAGAGACACCGGCATACTCTGC
GACATCGTATAACGTTACTGGTTTCACATTCACCACCCTGAATTGACTCTCTTCCGGGCGCTATCATGCC
ATACCGCGAAAGGTTTTGCGCCATTCGATGGTGTCCGGGATCTCGACGCTCTCCCTTATGCGACTCCTGC
ATTAGGAAGCAGCCCAGTAGTAGGTTGAGGCCGTTGAGCACCGCCGCCGCAAGGAATGGTGCATGCAAGG
AGATGGCGCCCAACAGTCCCCCGGCCACGGGGCCTGCCACCATACCCACGCCGAAACAAGCGCTCATGAG
CCCGAAGTGGCGAGCCCGATCTTCCCCATCGGTGATGTCGGCGATATAGGCGCCAGCAACCGCACCTGTG
GCGCCGGTGATGCCGGCCACGATGCGTCCGGCGTAGAGGATCGAGATCTCGATCCCGCGAAATTAATACG
ACTCACTATAGGGGAATTGTGAGCGGATAACAATTCCCCTCTAGAAATAATTTTGTTTAACTTTAAGAAG
GAGATATACATATGGCTAGCATGACTGGTGGACAGCAAATGGGTCGCGGATCCGAATTCTCAGATTCGTT
GAGTAAAAGTCCAGAAAATTGGATGAGTAAACTTGATGATGGAAAACATTTAACTGAGATTAATATACCG
GGTTCACATGATAGTGGCTCATTCACTTTAAAGGATCCAGTAAAATCAGTTTGGGCAAAGACTCAAGATA
AAGATTACCTTACCCAAATGAAGTCGGGAGTCAGGTTTTTTGATATTAGAGGTAGAGCAAGTGCTGATAA
TATGATTTCAGTTCATCACGGCATGGTTTATTTGCATCATGAATTAGGAAAATTTCTCGATGATGCTAAA
TATTACTTGAGTGCTTATCCAAACGAAACAATTGTGATGTCTATGAAAAAGGACTACGATAGCGATTCTA
AAGTTACGAAGACATTTGAAGAAATTTTTAGAGAATATTATTATAATAACCCGCAATATCAGAATCTTTT
TTACACAGGAAGTAATGCGAATCCTACTTTAAAAGAAACGAAAGGTAAAATTGTCCTATTCAATAGAATG
GGGGGTACGTACATAAAAAGTGGTTATGGTGCTGACACGTCAGGTATTCAATGGGCAGACAATGCGACAT
TTGAAACGAAAATTAATAATGGTAGCTTAAATTTAAAAGTACAAGATGAGTATAAAGATTACTATGATAA
AAAAGTTGAAGCTGTTAAAAATTTATTGGCTAAAGCTAAAACGGATAGTAACAAAGACAATGTATATGTG
AATTTCTTGAGTGTAGCGTCTGGAGGCAGCGCATTTAATAGTACTTATAACTATGCATCACATATAAATC
CTGAAATTGCAAAAACGATTAAAGCAAATGGGAAAGCTAGAACGGGTTGGCTGATTGTTGACTATGCAGG
ATATACGTGGCCTGGATATGATGATATCGTAAGTGAAATTATAGATAGTAATAAACTCGAGCACCACCAC
CACCACCACTGAGATCCGGCTGCTAACAAAGCCCGAAAGGAAGCTGAGTTGGCTGCTGCCACCGCTGAGC
AATAACTAGCATAACCCCTTGGGGCCTCTAAACGGGTCTTGAGGGGTTTTTTGCTGAAAGGAGGAACTAT
ATCCGGATTGGCGAATGGG
[124 nt withheld, positions 2610-2733]
C
[91 nt withheld, positions 2735-2825]
A
[49 nt withheld, positions 2827-2875]
CCTTTGACGTTGGAGTCCACGTTCTTT
[37 nt withheld, positions 2903-2939]
ACCCTATCTCGGTCTATTCTTTTGATTTATAAGGGATTTTGCCGATTTCGGCCTATTGGTTAAAAAATGA
GCTGATTTAACAAAAATTTAACGCGAATTTTAACAAAATATTAACGCTTACAATTTAGGTGGCACTTTTC
GGGGAAATGTGCGCGGAACCCCTATTTGTTTATTTTTCTAAATACATTCAAATATGTATCCGCTCATGAG
ACAATAACCCTGATAAATGCTTCAATAATATTGAAAAAGGAAGAGTATGAGTATTCAACATTTCCGTGTC
GCCCTTATTCCCTTTTTTGCGGCATTTTGCCTTCCTGTTTTTGCTCACCCAGAAACGCTGGTGAAAGTAA
AAGATGCTGAAGATCAGTTGGGTGCACGAGTGGGTTACATCGAACTGGATCTCAACAGCGGTAAGATCCT
TGAGAGTTTTCGCCCCGAAGAACGTTTTCCAATGATGAGCACTTTTAAAGTTCTGCTATGTGGCGCGGTA
TTATCCCGTATTGACGCCGGGCAAGAGCAACTCGGTCGCCGCATACACTATTCTCAGAATGACTTGGTTG
AGTACTCACCAGTCACAGAAAAGCATCTTACGGATGGCATGACAGTAAGAGAATTATGCAGTGCTGCCAT
AACCATGAGTGATAACACTGCGGCCAACTTACTTCTGACAACGATCGGAGGACCGAAGGAGCTAACCGCT
TTTTTGCACAACATGGGGGATCATGTAACTCGCCTTGATCGTTGGGAACCGGAGCTGAATGAAGCCATAC
CAAACGACGAGCGTGACACCACGATGCCTGCAGCAATGGCAACAACGTTGCGCAAACTATTAACTGGCGA
ACTACTTACTCTAGCTTCCCGGCAACAATTAATAGACTGGATGGAGGCGGATAAAGTTGCAGGACCACTT
CTGCGCTCGGCCCTTCCGGCTGGCTGGTTTATTGCTGATAAATCTGGAGCCGGTGAGCGTGGGTCTCGCG
GTATCATTGCAGCACTGGGGCCAGATGGTAAGCCCTCCCGTATCGTAGTTATCTACACGACGGGGAGTCA
GGCAACTATGGATGAACGAAATAGACAGATCGCTGAGATAGGTGCCTCACTGATTAAGCATTGGTAACTG
TCAGACCAAGTTTACTCATATATACTTTAGATTGATTTAAAACTTCATTTTTAATTTAAAAGGATCTAGG
TGAAGATCCTTTTTGATAATCTCATGACCAAAATCCCTTAACGTGAGTTTTCGTTCCACTGAGCGTCAGA
CCCCGTAGAAAAGATCAAAGGATCTTCTTGAGATCCTTTTTTTCTGCGCGTAATCTGCTGCTTGCAAACA
AAAAAACCACCGCTACCAGCGGTGGTTTGTTTGCCGGATCAAGAGCTACCAACTCTTTTTCCGAAGGTAA
CTGGCTTCAGCAGAGCGCAGATACCAAATACTGTCCTTCTAGTGTAGCCGTAGTTAGGCCACCACTTCAA
GAACTCTGTAGCACCGCCTACATACCTCGCTCTGCTAATCCTGTTACCAGTGGCTGCTGCCAGTGGCGAT
AAGTCGTGTCTTACCGGGTTGGACTCAAGACGATAGTTACCGGATAAGGCGCAGCGGTCGGGCTGAACGG
GGGGTTCGTGCACACAGCCCAGCTTGGAGCGAACGACCTACACCGAACTGAGATACCTACAGCGTGAGCT
ATGAGAAAGCGCCACGCTTCCCGAAGGGAGAAAGGCGGACAGGTATCCGGTAAGCGGCAGGGTCGGAACA
GGAGAGCGCACGAGGGAGCTTCCAGGGGGAAACGCCTGGTATCTTTATAGTCCTGTCGGGTTTCGCCACC
TCTGACTTGAGCGTCGATTTTTGTGATGCTCGTCAGGGGGGCGGAGCCTATGGAAAAACGCCAGCAACGC
GGCCTTTTTACGGTTCCTGGCCTTTTGCTGGCCTTTTGCTCACATGTTCTTTCCTGCGTTATCCCCTGAT
TCTGTGGATAACCGTATTACCGCCTTTGAGTGAGCTGATACCGCTCGCCGCAGCCGAACGACCGAGCGCA
GCGAGTCAGTGAGCGAGGAAGCGGAAGAGCGCCTGATGCGGTATTTTCTCCTTACGCATCTGTGCGGTAT
TTCACACCGCAATGGTGCACTCTCAGTACAATCTGCTCTGATGCCGCATAGTTAAGCCAGTATACACTCC
GCTATCGCTACGTGACTGGGTCATGGCTGCGCCCCGACACCCGCCAACACCCGCTGACGCGCCCTGACGG
GCTTGTCTGCTCCCGGCATCCGCTTACAGACAAGCTGTGACCGTCTCCGGGAGCTGCATGTGTCAGAGGT
TTTCACCGTCATCACCGAAACGCGCGAGGCAGCTGCGGTAAAGCTCATCAGCGTGGTCGTGAAGCGATTC
ACAGATGTCTGCCTGTTCATCCGCGTCCAGCTCGTTGAGTTTCTCCAGAAGCGTTAATGTCTGGCTTCTG
ATAAAGCGGGCCATGTTAAGGGCGGTTTTTTCCTGTTTGGTCACTGATGCCTCCGTGTAAGGGGGATTTC
TGTTCATGGGGGTAATGATACCGATGAAACGAGAGAGGATGCTCACGATACGGGTTACTGATGATGAACA
TGCCCGGTTACTGGAACGTTGTGAGGGTAAACAACTGGCGGTATGGATGCGGCGGGACCAGAGAAAAATC
ACTCAGGGTCAATGCCAGCGCTTCGTTAATACAGATGTAGGTGTTCCACAGGGTAGCCAGCAGCATCCTG
CGATGCAGATCCGGAACATAATGGTGCAGGGCGCTGACTTCCGCGTTTCCAGACTTTACGAAACACGGAA
ACCGAAGACCATTCATGTTGTTGCTCAGGTCGCAGACGTTTTGCAGCAGCAGTCGCTTCACGTTCGCTCG
CGTATCGGTGATTCATTCTGCTAACCAGTAAGGCAACCCCGCCAGCCTAGCCGGGTCCTCAACGACAGGA
GCACGATCATGCGCACCCGTGGGGCCGCCATGCCGGCGATAATGGCCTGCTTCTCGCCGAAACGTTTGGT
GGCGGGACCAGTGACGAAGGCTTGAGCGAGGGCGTGCAAGATTCCGAATACCGCAAGCGACAGGCCGATC
ATCGTCGCGCTCCAGCGAAAGCGGTCCTCGCCGAAAATGACCCAGAGCGCTGCCGGCACCTGTCCTACGA
GTTGCATGATAAAGAAGACAGTCATAAGTGCGGCGACGATAGTCATGCCCCGCGCCCACCGGAAGGAGCT
GACTGGGTTGAAGGCTCTCAAGGGCATCGGTCGAGATCCCGGTGCCTAATGAGTGAGCTAACTTACATTA
ATTGCGTTGCGCTCACTGCCCGCTTTCCAGTCGGGAAACCTGTCGTGCCAGCTGCATTAATGAATCGGCC
AACGCGCGGGGAGAGGCG
Features (pLannotate 1.2.2; 20 found; start..end, strand, type, name):
   1008..1085    -  promoter       lacI promoter: lacI
   1093..1372    -  CDS            TcR (fragment): tetracycline efflux protein; tet; confers resistance to tetracycline
   1394..1412    +  promoter       T7 promoter: promoter for bacteriophage T7 RNA polymerase
   1413..1437    +  protein_bind   lac operator: The lac repressor binds to the lac operator to inhibit transcription in E. coli. This inhibition can be relieved by adding lactose or isopropyl-β-D-thiogalactopyranoside (IPTG). lac repressor encoded by lacI
   1452..1474    +  RBS            RBS: efficient ribosome binding site from bacteriophage T7 gene 10 (Olins and Rangwala, 1989)
   1482..1514    +  CDS            T7 tag (gene 10 leader): leader peptide from bacteriophage T7 gene 10 promotes efficient translation in E. coli
   1530..2435    +  CDS            plc: PLC_STAAE - Experimental evidence at protein level: Swiss-Prot protein existence level 1. Cleaves glycosylphosphatidylinositol (GPI) and phosphatidylinositol (PI) anchors but not PI phosphates. Potential virulence factor. From Staphylococcus aureus (strain Newman).
   2442..2459    +  CDS            9xHis (fragment): 9xHis affinity tag
   2469..2518    +  CDS            SET1 (fragment): solubility-enhancement tag derived from T7 phage gene 10B
   2526..2573    +  terminator     T7 terminator: transcription terminator for bacteriophage T7 RNA polymerase
   2610..3038    +  rep_origin     f1 ori (sequence partly withheld): f1 bacteriophage origin of replication; arrow indicates direction of (+) strand synthesis
   3091..3195    +  promoter       AmpR promoter: bla
   3196..4056    +  CDS            AmpR: β-lactamase; bla; confers resistance to ampicillin, carbenicillin, and related antibiotics
   4227..4815    +  rep_origin     ori: high-copy-number ColE1/pMB1/pBR322/pUC origin of replication
   5001..5140    -  misc_feature   bom: basis of mobility region from pBR322
   5242..5433    -  CDS            rop: Rop protein, which maintains plasmids at low copy number; rop
   5450..5830    +  CDS            YPB1_ECOLX: Protein predicted: Swiss-Prot protein existence level 4. From Escherichia coli.
   5902..6193    -  CDS            TcR (fragment): tetracycline efflux protein; tet; confers resistance to tetracycline
   6208..6229    -  protein_bind   CAP binding site: CAP binding activates transcription in the presence of cAMP. E. coli catabolite activator protein
   6242..1007    -  CDS            lacI (across the origin): lac repressor; lacI; The lac repressor binds to the lac operator to inhibit transcription in E. coli. This inhibition can be relieved by adding lactose or isopropyl-β-D-thiogalactopyranoside (IPTG).
