[The description below was written by a language model from this plasmid's Addgene catalogue record and pLannotate feature annotations shown in this document.]
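Description:
pSaPIPLC His is a bacterial expression plasmid built on the pET-21a backbone for producing the mature form of the Staphylococcus aureus phosphatidylinositol-specific phospholipase C (PI-PLC, gene plc; strain FPR3757 according to the record) in E. coli. The 6.3 kb plasmid replicates from a pBR322-type ColE1 origin accompanied by the bom region and the rop gene, which keeps copy number low, consistent with the catalogue entry. It is selected with ampicillin through the β-lactamase (AmpR) gene. An f1 phage origin is also present, along with short non-functional tetracycline-resistance fragments that are remnants of the pBR322 lineage.

The plc coding sequence sits downstream of a T7 promoter with an adjacent lac operator and the T7 gene 10 ribosome binding site, and transcription ends at the T7 terminator. The plasmid carries its own lacI gene, so lac repressor holds the promoter off until IPTG is added in a host supplying T7 RNA polymerase, such as the BL21-CodonPlus (DE3)-RIL strain named in the record. The enzyme is fused at its C terminus to a hexahistidine tag for metal-affinity purification; the annotation software labels this as a fragment of a 9xHis tag. The feature table also places the vector's short T7 tag (gene 10 leader) just upstream of plc, though the record does not say whether it is translated as part of the product. The 5′ cloning site is listed as unknown.

The insert carries no mutations. The encoded enzyme cleaves phosphatidylinositol and GPI anchors and is a potential virulence factor. The construct is intended for purifying recombinant protein, and the associated work concerns the enzyme's crystal structure and active-site access.
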