Addgene plasmid #173810: pSaPIPLC His
Purpose: Expression and purification of mature, His-tagged Staphylococcus aureus (strain FPR3757) phosphaatidyl inositol specific phospholipase C (PI-PLC) from E. coli BL21 CodonPlus (DE3) RIL cells
Depositing lab: Anne Gershenson & Mary F Roberts. Depositing organization: University of Massachusetts, Amherst. Publication: Structure of the S. aureus PI-specific phospholipase C reveals modulation of active site access by a titratable pi-cation latched loop. Goldstein R, Cheng J, Stec B, Roberts MF. Biochemistry. 2012 Mar 27;51(12):2579-87. doi: 10.1021/bi300057q. Epub 2012 Mar 16. PubMed 22390775.
Backbone
  Vector backbone: pET-21a
  Vector type: Bacterial Expression
Growth in bacteria
  Bacterial resistance: Ampicillin, 100 μg/mL
  Growth temperature: 37°C
  Growth strain: DH5alpha
  Growth instructions: E. coli BL21-Codonplus (DE3)-RIL can be used for expression. Note that this protein purification is performed at room temperature.
  Copy number: Low Copy
Gene/Insert
  Gene/Insert name: Staphylococcus aureus plc (alt names: Staphylococcus aureus 1-phosphatidylinositol phosphodiesterase; Staphylococcus aureus phosphatidyl-inositol specific phospholipase C)
  Species: Other
  Mutation: none
  Promoter: T7
  Tag / fusion protein: 6XHis (C terminal on insert)
  Cloning method: Restriction Enzyme; 5′ cloning site Unknown (unknown if destroyed)
Terms and licenses: Academic/Nonprofit Terms; Industry Terms: Not Available to Industry
Depositor comments: See UniProt ID P45723 for the mature, untagged sequence. Also see PubMed 30148347 (bacterial PI-PLC review).
How to cite: pSaPIPLC His was a gift from Anne Gershenson & Mary F Roberts (Addgene plasmid # 173810 ; http://n2t.net/addgene:173810 ; RRID:Addgene_173810)
