>Addgene plasmid #173810 | pSaPIPLC His | depositor partial sequence | sequence record 337071 | >SaPIPLC sequence
ATGGCTAGCATGACTGGTGGACAGCAAATGGGTCGCGGATCCGAATTCTCAGATTCGTTGAGTAAAAGTC
CAGAAAATTGGATGAGTAAACTTGATGATGGAAAACATTTAACTGAGATTAATATACCGGGTTCACATGA
TAGTGGCTCATTCACTTTAAAGGATCCAGTAAAATCAGTTTGGGCAAAGACTCAAGATAAAGATTACCTT
ACCCAAATGAAGTCGGGAGTCAGGTTTTTTGATATTAGAGGTAGAGCAAGTGCTGATAATATGATTTCAG
TTCATCACGGCATGGTTTATTTGCATCATGAATTAGGAAAATTTCTCGATGATGCTAAATATTACTTGAG
TGCTTATCCAAACGAAACAATTGTGATGTCTATGAAAAAGGACTACGATAGCGATTCTAAAGTTACGAAG
ACATTTGAAGAAATTTTTAGAGAATATTATTATAATAACCCGCAATATCAGAATCTTTTTTACACAGGAA
GTAATGCGAATCCTACTTTAAAAGAAACGAAAGGTAAAATTGTCCTATTCAATAGAATGGGGGGTACGTA
CATAAAAAGTGGTTATGGTGCTGACACGTCAGGTATTCAATGGGCAGACAATGCGACATTTGAAACGAAA
ATTAATAATGGTAGCTTAAATTTAAAAGTACAAGATGAGTATAAAGATTACTATGATAAAAAAGTTGAAG
CTGTTAAAAATTTATTGGCTAAAGCTAAAACGGATAGTAACAAAGACAATGTATATGTGAATTTCTTGAG
TGTAGCGTCTGGAGGCAGCGCATTTAATAGTACTTATAACTATGCATCACATATAAATCCTGAAATTGCA
AAAACGATTAAAGCAAATGGGAAAGCTAGAACGGGTTGGCTGATTGTTGACTATGCAGGATATACGTGGC
CTGGATATGATGATATCGTAAGTGAAATTATAGATAGTAATAAACTCGAGCACCACCACCACCACCACTG
A
